>Addgene plasmid #196830 | pmax-hcoRBFOX1N-PUFc-RBFOX1C | addgene full sequence | sequence record 419906 | Addgene NGS Result
TCAATATTGGCCATTAGCCATATTATTCATTGGTTATATAGCATAAATCAATATTGGCTATTGGCCATTG
CATACGTTGTATCTATATCATAATATGTACATTTATATTGGCTCATGTCCAATATGACCGCCATGTTGGC
ATTGATTATTGACTAGTTATTAATAGTAATCAATTACGGGGTCATTAGTTCATAGCCCATATATGGAGTT
CCGCGTTACATAACTTACGGTAAATGGCCCGCCTGGCTGACCGCCCAACGACCCCCGCCCATTGACGTCA
ATAATGACGTATGTTCCCATAGTAACGCCAATAGGGACTTTCCATTGACGTCAATGGGTGGAGTATTTAC
GGTAAACTGCCCACTTGGCAGTACATCAAGTGTATCATATGCCAAGTCCGCCCCCTATTGACGTCAATGA
CGGTAAATGGCCCGCCTGGCATTATGCCCAGTACATGACCTTACGGGACTTTCCTACTTGGCAGTACATC
TACGTATTAGTCATCGCTATTACCATGGTGATGCGGTTTTGGCAGTACACCAATGGGCGTGGATAGCGGT
TTGACTCACGGGGATTTCCAAGTCTCCACCCCATTGACGTCAATGGGAGTTTGTTTTGGCACCAAAATCA
ACGGGACTTTCCAAAATGTCGTAATAACCCCGCCCCGTTGACGCAAATGGGCGGTAGGCGTGTACGGTGG
GAGGTCTATATAAGCAGAGGTCGTTTAGTGAACCGTCAGATCACTAGTAGCTTTATTGCGGTAGTTTATC
ACAGTTAAATTGCTAACGCAGTCAGTGCTCGACTGATCACAGGTAAGTATCAAGGTTACAAGACAGGTTT
AAGGAGGCCAATAGAAACTGGGCTTGTCGAGACAGAGAAGATTCTTGCGTTTCTGATAGGCACCTATTGG
TCTTACTGACATCCACTTTGCCTTTCTCTCCACAGGGAAAAAACAATTGACAAGTTTGTACAAAAAAGCA
GGCTCCGAATTCACCGGTGCCGCCACCATGAATTGCGAGCGGGAACAGCTCAGGGGCAATCAAGAAGCGG
CAGCTGCACCTGACACAATGGCACAGCCGTATGCGAGTGCTCAATTTGCGCCACCCCAGAATGGCATACC
CGCAGAATACACAGCGCCGCATCCTCACCCCGCCCCTGAATACACTGGGCAAACTACCGTTCCTGAACAC
ACGCTTAACCTCTATCCTCCTGCTCAGACTCACTCAGAACAGAGTCCAGCAGATACAAGTGCGCAGACAG
TCTCTGGCACTGCGACCCAGACCGATGACGCAGCTCCTACTGATGGCCAGCCACAAACTCAACCCTCTGA
AAACACTGAAAATAAAAGCCAACCCAAGGGCGGTGGAGGCTCCGGGCGCGCCGGGATCCTCCCCCCCAAG
AAAAAGAGGAAGGTATCTAGAGGCCGCAGCCGCCTTTTGGAAGATTTTCGAAACAACCGGTACCCCAATT
TACAACTGCGGGAGATTGCTGGACATATAATGGAATTTTCCCAAGACCAGCATGGGTCCAGATTCATTCA
GCTGAAACTGGAGCGTGCCACACCAGCTGAGCGCCAGCTTGTCTTCAATGAAATCCTCCAGGCTGCCTAC
CAACTCATGGTGGATGTGTTTGGTAATTACGTCATTCAGAAGTTCTTTGAATTTGGCAGTCTTGAACAGA
AGCTGGCTTTGGCAGAACGGATTCGAGGCCACGTCCTGTCATTGGCACTACAGATGTATGGCAGCCGTGT
TATCGAGAAAGCTCTTGAGTTTATTCCTTCAGACCAGCAGAATGAGATGGTTCGGGAACTAGATGGCCAT
GTCTTGAAGTGTGTGAAAGATCAGAATGGCAATCACGTGGTTCAGAAATGCATTGAATGTGTACAGCCCC
AGTCTTTGCAATTTATCATCGACGCGTTTAAGGGACAGGTATTTGCCTTATCCACACATCCTTATGGCTG
CCGAGTGATTCAGAGAATCCTGGAGCACTGTCTCCCTGACCAGACACTCCCTATTTTAGAGGAGCTTCAC
CAGCACACAGAGCAGCTGGTACAGGATCAATATGGAAGTTATGTAATCGAACATGTACTGGAGCACGGTC
GTCCTGAGGATAAAAGCAAAATTGTAGCAGAAATCCGAGGCAATGTACTTGTATTGAGTCAGCACAAATT
TGCAAACAATGTTGTGCAGAAGTGTGTTACTCACGCCTCACGTACGGAGCGCGCTGTGCTCATCGACGAG
GTGTGCACCATGAACGACGGTCCCCACAGTGCCTTATACACCATGATGAAGGACCAGTATGCCAACTACG
TGGTCCAGAAGATGATTGACGTGGCGGAGCCAGGCCAGCGGAAGATCGTCATGCATAAGATCCGGCCCCA
CATCGCAACTCTTCGTAAGTACACCTATGGCAAGCACATTCTGGCCAAGCTGGAGAAGTACTACATGAAG
AACGGTGTTGACTTAGGGGACCCAAAGAAGAAGCGCAAAGTGGATCCTAAAAAGAAAAGAAAGGTAGGCG
GCCGCGGGGGAGGCGGTTCCGGTGGCGGCGGAAGCGGAGGTGGAGGATCAGGGCCGGCCAATGCCACGGC
TAGGGTCATGACAAACAAGAAGACGGTTAATCCGTATACCAACGGGTGGAAACTTAATCCCGTTGTCGGC
GCTGTCTATTCTCCCGAGTTCTATGCTGGTACAGTCTTGCTGTGCCAAGCCAATCAAGAGGGGTCTTCAA
TGTACAGTGCTCCGAGCAGCTTGGTTTACACAAGCGCGATGCCAGGATTTCCTTACCCTGCGGCAACGGC
CGCGGCTGCGTATCGGGGTGCCCACCTTCGCGGGCGGGGCCGAACAGTTTACAACACGTTCAGGGCCGCT
GCTCCACCTCCCCCGATTCCCGCGTACGGAGGTGTTGTCTACCAAGACGGGTTTTATGGAGCCGACATCT
ACGGTGGTTACGCCGCATATCGGTATGCACAACCAACCCCCGCGACCGCGGCAGCGTACAGCGACTCCTA
CGGACGCGTGTACGCTGCTGATCCTTACCACCACGCCCTGGCCCCCGCCCCAACGTATGGTGTCGGTGCT
ATGAATGCGTTCGCGCCCCTGACCGATGCAAAAACCAGGTCACATGCCGACGACGTTGGATTGGTATTGA
GCTCTTTGCAAGCATCCATTTACCGGGGGGGATACAACCGCTTCGCGCCTTATTGATTAATTAAGAATTC
GACCCAGCTTTCTTGTACAAAGTGGTTGATATCCAGCACAGTGGCGGCCGCTCGAGTCTAGAGGGCCCGC
GGTTCGAAGGTAAGCCTATCCCTAACCCTCTCCTCGGTCTCGATTCTACGCGTACCGGTTAGCAATTGTT
TTTTCGATGAGTTTGGACAAACCACAACTAGAATGCAGTGAAAAAAATGCTTTATTTGTGAAATTTGTGA
TGCTATTGCTTTATTTGTAACCATTATAAGCTGCAATAAACAAGTTAACAACAACAATTGCATTCATTTT
ATGTTTCAGGTTCAGGGGGAGGTGTGGGAGGTTTTTTAAAGCAAGTAAAACCTCTACAAATGTGGTACTT
AAGAGGGGGAGACCAAAGGGCGAGACGTTAAGGCCTCACGTGACATGTGAGCAAAAGGCCAGCAAAAGGC
CAGGAACCGTAAAAAGGCCGCGTTGCTGGCGTTTTTCCATAGGCTCCGCCCCCCTGACGAGCATCACAAA
AATCGACGCTCAAGTCAGAGGTGGCGAAACCCGACAGGACTATAAAGATACCAGGCGTTTCCCCCTGGAA
GCTCCCTCGTGCGCTCTCCTGTTCCGACCCTGCCGCTTACGGGATACCTGTCCGCCTTTCTCCCTTCGGG
AAGCGTGGCGCTTTCTCATAGCTCACGCTGTAGGTATCTCAGTTCGGTGTAGGTCGTTCGCTCCAAGCTG
GGCTGTGTGCACGAACCCCCCGTTCAGCCCGACCGCTGCGCCTTATCCGGTAACTATCGTCTTGAGTCCA
ACCCGGTAAGACACGACTTATCGCCACTGGCAGCAGCCACTGGTAACAGGATTAGCAGAGCGAGGTATGT
AGGCGGTGCTACAGAGTTCTTGAAGTGGTGGCCTAACTACGGCTACACTAGAAGAACAGTATTTGGTATC
TGCGCTCTGCTGAAGCCAGTTACCTTCGGAAAAAGAGTTGGTAGCTCTTGATCCGGCAAACAAACCACCG
CTGGTAGCGGTGGTTTTTTTGTTTGCAAGCAGCAGATTACGCGCAGAAAAAAAGGATCTCAAGAAGATCC
TTTGATCTTTTCTACGGGGTCTGACGCTCAGTGGAACGAAAACTCACGTTAAGGGATTTTGGTCATGCCG
TCTCAGAAGAACTCGTCAAGAAGGCGATAGAAGGCGATGCGCTGCGAATCGGGAGCGGCGATACCGTAAA
GCACGAGGAAGCGGTCAGCCCATTCGCCGCCAAGCTCTTCAGCAATATCACGGGTAGCCAACGCTATGTC
CTGATAGCGGTCCGCCACACCCAGCCGGCCACAGTCGATGAATCCAGAAAAGCGGCCATTTTCCACCATG
ATATTCGGCAAGCAGGCATCGCCATGGGTCACGACGAGATCCTCGCCGTCGGGCATGCTCGCCTTGAGCC
TGGCGAACAGTTCGGCTGGCGCGAGCCCCTGATGCTCTTCGTCCAGATCATCCTGATCGACAAGACCGGC
TTCCATCCGAGTACGTGCTCTCTCGATGCGATGTTTCGCTTGGTGGTCGAATGGGCAGGTAGCCGGATCA
AGCGTATGCAGCCGCCGCATTGCATCAGCCATGATGGATACTTTCTCGGCAGGAGCAAGGTGAGATGACA
GGAGATCCTGCCCCGGCACTTCGCCCAATAGCAGCCAGTCCCTTCCCGCTTCAGTGACAACGTCGAGTAC
AGCTGCGCAAGGAACGCCCGTCGTGGCCAGCCACGATAGCCGCGCTGCCTCGTCTTGCAGTTCATTCAGG
GCACCGGACAGGTCGGTCTTGACAAAAAGAACCGGGCGCCCCTGCGCTGACAGCCGGAACACGGCGGCAT
CAGAGCAGCCGATTGTCTGTTGTGCCCAGTCATAGCCGAATAGCCTCTCCACCCAAGCGGCCGGAGAACC
TGCGTGCAATCCATCTTGTTCAATCATAATATTATTGAAGCATTTATCAGGGTTCGTCTCGTCCCGGTCT
CCTCCCATGCATG
Features (pLannotate 1.2.2; 14 found; start..end, strand, type, name):
    140..517     +  enhancer       CMV enhancer: human cytomegalovirus immediate early enhancer
    519..718     +  promoter       CMV promoter: human cytomegalovirus (CMV) immediate early promoter
    813..945     +  intron         chimeric intron: chimera between introns from human β-globin and immunoglobulin heavy chain genes
    960..984     +  protein_bind   attB1: mutant version of attB; recombination site for the Gateway® BP reaction BP Clonase™
   1032..1358    +  CDS            RBFOX2 (fragment): RFOX2_HUMAN - Also known as FOX2, HRNBP2, RBM9, RTA. Experimental evidence at protein level: Swiss-Prot protein existence level 1. RNA-binding protein that regulates alternative splicing events by binding to 5'-UGCAUGU-3' elements. Prevents binding of U2AF2 to the 3'-splice site. Regulates alternative splicing of tissue- specific exons and of differentially spliced exons during erythropoiesis (By similarity). RNA-binding protein that seems to act as a coregulatory factor of ER-alpha. From Homo sapiens (Human).
   1422..2468    +  CDS            PUM1 (fragment): PUM1_HUMAN - Also known as KIAA0099 From Homo sapiens (Human).
   2580..3203    +  CDS            RBFOX2 (fragment): RFOX2_HUMAN - Also known as FOX2, HRNBP2, RBM9, RTA. Experimental evidence at protein level: Swiss-Prot protein existence level 1. RNA-binding protein that regulates alternative splicing events by binding to 5'-UGCAUGU-3' elements. Prevents binding of U2AF2 to the 3'-splice site. Regulates alternative splicing of tissue- specific exons and of differentially spliced exons during erythropoiesis (By similarity). RNA-binding protein that seems to act as a coregulatory factor of ER-alpha. From Homo sapiens (Human).
   3222..3246    -  protein_bind   attB2: mutant version of attB; recombination site for the Gateway® BP reaction BP Clonase™
   3299..3340    +  CDS            V5 tag: epitope tag from simian virus 5
   3395..3476    -  polyA_signal   SV40 poly(A) signal: SV40 polyadenylation signal
   3499..3567    -  CDS            large T antigen (fragment): large T antigen from SV40 (simian virus 40)
   3674..4262    -  rep_origin     ori: high-copy-number ColE1/pMB1/pBR322/pUC origin of replication
   4343..5137    -  CDS            NeoR/KanR: aminoglycoside phosphotransferase from Tn5; aph(3')-II (or nptII); confers resistance to neomycin, kanamycin, and G418 (Geneticin®)
   5138..5164    -  promoter       AmpR promoter (fragment): bla
