[The description below was written by a language model from this plasmid's Addgene catalogue record and pLannotate feature annotations shown in this document.]
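Description:
pmax-hcoRBFOX1N-PUFc-RBFOX1C is a mammalian expression plasmid of about 5.2 kb built on the Gateway-adapted pAC90-pmaxGW backbone. It replicates in bacteria from a high-copy ColE1/pUC-type origin and is selected with kanamycin through a Tn5 NeoR/KanR aminoglycoside phosphotransferase gene. The catalogue also lists this marker for G418 selection. However, the annotation shows only a fragment of the bacterial bla promoter upstream of it and no eukaryotic promoter, so how well it serves for selection in mammalian cells cannot be judged from the feature table.

The expression cassette uses the human CMV immediate-early enhancer and promoter, followed by a chimeric β-globin/immunoglobulin intron that promotes efficient processing and expression of the transcript. The roughly 2.2 kb insert sits between attB1 and attB2 sites, which indicates it was introduced by Gateway recombination. It encodes a fusion in which a Pumilio (PUM1-derived) PUF RNA-binding domain, here the "PUFc" variant, is placed between an N-terminal portion and a C-terminal portion (residues 190–397) of the splicing regulator RBFOX1. The "hco" prefix probably denotes human codon optimisation. The automated annotation labels the flanking segments as RBFOX2 fragments, most likely because of homology between the paralogues, whereas the depositor names them as RBFOX1. In effect, the PUF domain appears to stand in for the native RNA-recognition region of RBFOX1. A V5 epitope sequence lies downstream of attB2, but the record does not confirm that it is in frame with the fusion. An SV40 polyadenylation signal terminates the cassette.

The associated work concerns multifunctional transcriptome engineering with CRISPR RNA scaffolds. This suggests the protein serves as a splicing effector recruited through PUF-binding sites on a guide RNA scaffold to modulate alternative splicing of targeted transcripts.
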