Addgene plasmid #196830: pmax-hcoRBFOX1N-PUFc-RBFOX1C
Purpose: Express hcoRBFOX1N-PUFc-RBFOX1C(190-397)
Depositing lab: Albert Cheng. Depositing organization: Jackson Laboratory. Publication: Simultaneous multifunctional transcriptome engineering by CRISPR RNA scaffold. Liu Z, Jillette N, Robson P, Cheng AW. Nucleic Acids Res. 2023 Aug 11;51(14):e77. doi: 10.1093/nar/gkad547. PubMed 37395412.
Backbone
  Vector backbone: pAC90-pmaxGW
  Backbone size w/o insert (bp): 2955
  Total vector size (bp): 5189
  Vector type: Mammalian Expression
  Selectable markers: Neomycin (select with G418)
Growth in bacteria
  Bacterial resistance: Kanamycin, 50 μg/mL
  Growth temperature: 30°C
  Growth strain: NEB Stable
  Copy number: Unknown
Gene/Insert
  Gene/Insert name: hcoRBFOX1N-PUFc-RBFOX1C(190-397)
  Insert size (bp): 2196
Terms and licenses: Academic/Nonprofit Terms; Industry Terms: Not Available to Industry
Depositor comments: Please visit https://www.biorxiv.org/content/10.1101/2022.06.21.497089v1 for bioRxiv preprint.
How to cite: pmax-hcoRBFOX1N-PUFc-RBFOX1C was a gift from Albert Cheng (Addgene plasmid # 196830 ; http://n2t.net/addgene:196830 ; RRID:Addgene_196830)
